>Addgene plasmid #148521 | pT7-EGFP-C1-HseIF4G1-LIVVtoAAAA_AD | depositor full sequence | sequence record 290969 | Full Sequence
TAGTTATTAATAGTAATCAATTACGGGGTCATTAGTTCATAGCCCATATATGGAGTTCCGCGTTACATAA
CTTACGGTAAATGGCCCGCCTGGCTGACCGCCCAACGACCCCCGCCCATTGACGTCAATAATGACGTATG
TTCCCATAGTAACGCCAATAGGGACTTTCCATTGACGTCAATGGGTGGAGTATTTACGGTAAACTGCCCA
CTTGGCAGTACATCAAGTGTATCATATGCCAAGTACGCCCCCTATTGACGTCAATGACGGTAAATGGCCC
GCCTGGCATTATGCCCAGTACATGACCTTATGGGACTTTCCTACTTGGCAGTACATCTACGTATTAGTCA
TCGCTATTACCATGGTGATGCGGTTTTGGCAGTACATCAATGGGCGTGGATAGCGGTTTGACTCACGGGG
ATTTCCAAGTCTCCACCCCATTGACGTCAATGGGAGTTTGTTTTGGCACCAAAATCAACGGGACTTTCCA
AAATGTCGTAACAACTCCGCCCCATTGACGCAAATGGGCGGTAGGCGTGTACGGTGGGAGGTCTATATAA
GCAGAGCTCTCTGGCTAACTAGAGAACCCACTGCTTACTGGCTTATCGAAATTAATACGACTCACTATAG
GGAGACCCAAGCTCTAGCGCTACCGGTCGCCACCATGGTGAGCAAGGGCGAGGAGCTGTTCACCGGGGTG
GTGCCCATCCTGGTCGAGCTGGACGGCGACGTAAACGGCCACAAGTTCAGCGTGTCCGGCGAGGGCGAGG
GCGATGCCACCTACGGCAAGCTGACCCTGAAGTTCATCTGCACCACCGGCAAGCTGCCCGTGCCCTGGCC
CACCCTCGTGACCACCCTGACCTACGGCGTGCAGTGCTTCAGCCGCTACCCCGACCACATGAAGCAGCAC
GACTTCTTCAAGTCCGCCATGCCCGAAGGCTACGTCCAGGAGCGCACCATCTTCTTCAAGGACGACGGCA
ACTACAAGACCCGCGCCGAGGTGAAGTTCGAGGGCGACACCCTGGTGAACCGCATCGAGCTGAAGGGCAT
CGACTTCAAGGAGGACGGCAACATCCTGGGGCACAAGCTGGAGTACAACTACAACAGCCACAACGTCTAT
ATCATGGCCGACAAGCAGAAGAACGGCATCAAGGTGAACTTCAAGATCCGCCACAACATCGAGGACGGCA
GCGTGCAGCTCGCCGACCACTACCAGCAGAACACCCCCATCGGCGACGGCCCCGTGCTGCTGCCCGACAA
CCACTACCTGAGCACCCAGTCCGCCCTGAGCAAAGACCCCAACGAGAAGCGCGATCACATGGTCCTGCTG
GAGTTCGTGACCGCCGCCGGGATCACTCTCGGCATGGACGAGCTGTACAAGTCCGGACTCAGATCTCGAG
CTATGAACAAAGCTCCACAGTCCACAGGCCCCCCACCCGCCCCATCCCCCGGACTCCCACAGCCAGCGTT
TCCCCCGGGGCAGACAGCGCCGGTGGTGTTCAGTACGCCACAAGCGACACAAATGAACACGCCTTCTCAG
CCCCGCCAGGGAGGATTCAGGTCTCTGCAGCACTTCTACCCTAGCCGGGCCCAGCCCCCGAGCAGTGCAG
CCTCCCGAGTGCAGAGTGCAGCCCCTGCCCGCCCTGGCCCAGCTGCCCATGTCTACCCTGCTGGATCCCA
AGTAATGATGATCCCTTCCCAGATCTCCTACCCAGCCTCCCAGGGGGCCTACTACATCCCTGGACAGGGG
CGTTCCACATACGTTGTCCCGACACAGCAGTACCCTGTGCAGCCAGGAGCCCCAGGCTTCTATCCAGGTG
CAAGCCCTACAGAATTTGGGACCTACGCTGGCGCCTACTATCCAGCCCAAGGGGTGCAGCAGTTTCCCAC
TGGCGTGGCCCCCGCCCCAGTTTTGATGAACCAGCCACCCCAGATTGCTCCCAAGAGGGAGCGTAAGACG
ATCCGAATTCGAGATCCAAACCAAGGAGGAAAGGATATCACAGAGGAGATCATGTCTGGGGCCCGCACTG
CCTCCACACCCACCCCTCCCCAGACGGGAGGCGGTCTGGAGCCTCAAGCTAATGGGGAGACGCCCCAGGT
TGCTGTCATTGTCCGGCCAGATGACCGGTCACAGGGAGCAATCATTGCTGACCGGCCAGGGCTGCCTGGC
CCAGAGCATAGCCCTTCAGAATCCCAGCCTTCGTCGCCTTCTCCGACCCCATCACCATCCCCAGTCTTGG
AACCGGGGTCTGAGCCTAATCTCGCAGTCCTCTCTATTCCTGGGGACACTATGACAACTATACAAATGTC
TGTAGAAGAATCAACCCCCATCTCCCGTGAAACTGGGGAGCCATATCGCCTCTCTCCAGAACCCACTCCT
CTCGCCGAACCCATACTGGAAGTAGAAGTGACACTTAGCAAACCGGTTCCAGAATCTGAGTTTTCTTCCA
GTCCTCTCCAGGCTCCCACCCCTTTGGCATCTCACACAGTGGAAATTCATGAGCCTAATGGCATGGTCCC
ATCTGAAGATCTGGAACCAGAGGTGGAGTCAAGCCCAGAGCTTGCTCCTCCCCCAGCTTGCCCCTCCGAA
TCCCCTGTGCCCATTGCTCCAACTGCCCAACCTGAGGAACTGCTCAACGGAGCCCCCTCGCCACCAGCTG
TGGACTTAAGCCCAGTCAGTGAGCCAGAGGAGCAGGCCAAGGAGGTGACAGCATCAGTGGCGCCCCCCAC
CATCCCCTCTGCTACTCCAGCTACGGCTCCTTCAGCTACTTCCCCAGCTCAGGAGGAGGAAATGGAAGAA
GAAGAAGAAGAGGAAGAAGGAGAAGCAGGAGAAGCAGGAGAAGCTGAGAGTGAGAAAGGAGGAGAGGAAC
TGCTCCCCCCAGAGAGTACCCCTATTCCAGCCAACTTGTCTCAGAATTTGGAGGCAGCAGCAGCCACTCA
AGTGGCAGTATCTGTGCCAAAGAGGAGACGGAAAATTAAGGAGCTAAATAAGAAGGAGGCTGTTGGAGAC
CTTCTGGATGCCTTCAAGGAGGCGAACCCGGCAGTACCAGAGGTGGAAAATCAGCCTCCTGCAGGCAGCA
ATCCAGGCCCAGAGTCTGAGGGCAGTGGTGTGCCCCCACGTCCTGAGGAAGCAGATGAGACCTGGGACTC
AAAGGAAGACAAAATTCACAATGCTGAGAACATCCAGCCCGGGGAACAGAAGTATGAATATAAGTCAGAT
CAGTGGAAGCCTCTAAACCTAGAGGAGAAAAAACGTTACGACCGTGAGTTCCTGCTTGGTTTTCAGTTCA
TCTTTGCCAGTATGCAGAAGCCAGAGGGAGCGCCACATGCCAGTGACGCGGCCCTGGACAAGGCCAATAA
AACACCACTGCGGCCACTGGATCCCACTAGACTACAAGGCATAAATTGTGGCCCAGACTTCACTCCATCC
TTTGCCAACCTTGGCCGGACAACCCTTAGCACCCGTGGGCCCCCAAGGGGTGGGCCAGGTGGGGAGCTGC
CCCGTGGGCCGGCTGGCCTGGGACCCCGGCGCTCTCAGCAGGGACCCCGAAAAGAACCACGCAAGATCAT
TGCCACAGTGTTAATGACCGAAGATATAAAACTGAACAAAGCAGAGAAAGCCTGGAAACCCAGCAGCAAG
CGGACGGCGGCTGATAAGGATCGAGGGGAAGAAGATGCTGATGGCAGCAAAACCCAGGACCTATTCCGCA
GGGTGCGCTCCATCCTGAATAAACTGACACCCCAGATGTTCCAGCAGCTGATGAAGCAAGTGACGCAGCT
GGCCATCGACACCGAGGAACGCCTCAAAGGGGTCATTGACCTCATTTTTGAGAAGGCCATTTCAGAGCCC
AACTTCTCTGTGGCCTATGCCAACATGTGCCGCTGCCTCATGGCGCTGAAAGTGCCCACTACGGAAAAGC
CAACAGTGACTGTGAACTTCCGAAAGCTGTTGTTGAATCGATGTCAGAAGGAGTTTGAGAAAGACAAAGA
TGATGATGAGGTTTTTGAGAAGAAGCAAAAAGAGATGGATGAAGCTGCTACGGCAGAGGAACGAGGACGC
CTGAAGGAAGAGCTGGAAGAGGCTCGGGACATAGCCCGGCGGCGCTCTTTAGGGAATATCAAGTTTATTG
GAGAGTTGTTCAAACTGAAGATGTTAACAGAGGCAATAATGCATGACTGTGTGGTCAAACTGCTTAAGAA
CCATGATGAAGAGTCCCTTGAGTGCCTTTGTCGTCTGCTCACCACCATTGGCAAAGACCTGGACTTTGAA
AAAGCCAAGCCCCGAATGGATCAGTATTTCAACCAGATGGAAAAAATCATTAAAGAAAAGAAGACGTCAT
CCCGCATCCGCTTTATGCTGCAGGACGTGCTGGATCTGCGAGGGAGCAATTGGGTGCCACGCCGAGGGGA
TCAGGGTCCCAAGACCATTGACCAGATCCATAAGGAGGCTGAGATGGAAGAACATCGAGAGCACATCAAA
GTGCAGCAGCTCATGGCCAAGGGCAGTGACAAGCGTCGGGGCGGTCCTCCAGGCCCTCCCATCAGCCGTG
GACTTCCCCTTGTGGATGATGGTGGCTGGAACACAGTTCCCATCAGCAAAGGTAGCCGCCCCATTGACAC
CTCACGACTCACCAAGATCACCAAGCCTGGCTCCATCGATTCTAACAACCAGCTCTTTGCACCTGGAGGG
CGACTGAGCTGGGGCAAGGGCAGCAGCGGAGGCTCAGGAGCCAAGCCCTCAGACGCAGCATCAGAAGCTG
CTCGCCCAGCTACTAGTACTTTGAATCGCTTCTCAGCCCTTCAACAAGCGGTACCCACAGAAAGCACAGA
TAATAGACGTGTGGTGCAGAGGAGTAGCTTGAGCCGAGAACGAGGCGAGAAAGCTGGAGACCGAGGAGAC
CGCCTAGAGCGGAGTGAACGGGGAGGGGACCGTGGGGACCGGCTTGATCGTGCGCGGACACCTGCTACCA
AGCGGAGCTTCAGCAAGGAAGTGGAGGAGCGGAGTAGAGAACGGCCCTCCCAGCCTGAGGGGCTGCGCAA
GGCAGCTAGCCTCACGGAGGATCGGGACCGTGGGCGGGATGCCGTGAAGCGAGAAGCTGCCCTACCCCCA
GTGAGCCCCCTGAAGGCGGCTCTCTCTGAGGAGGAGTTAGAGAAGAAATCCAAGGCTATCATTGAGGAAT
ATCTCCATCTCAATGACATGAAAGAGGCAGTCCAGTGCGTGCAGGAGCTGGCCTCACCCTCCTTGCTCTT
CATCTTTGTACGGCATGGTGTCGAGTCTACGCTGGAGCGCAGTGCCATTGCTCGTGAGCATATGGGGCAG
CTGCTGCACCAGCTGCTCTGTGCTGGGCATCTGTCTACTGCTCAGTACTACCAAGGGTTGTATGAAATCT
TGGAATTGGCTGAGGACATGGAAATTGACATCCCCCACGTGTGGCTCTACCTAGCGGAACTGGTAACACC
CATTCTGCAGGAAGGTGGGGTGCCCATGGGGGAGCTGTTCAGGGAGATTACAAAGCCTCTGAGACCGTTG
GGCAAAGCTGCTTCCCTGTTGCTGGAGATCCTGGGCCTCCTGTGCAAAAGCATGGGTCCTAAAAAGGTGG
GGACGCTGTGGCGAGAAGCCGGGCTTAGCTGGAAGGAATTTCTACCTGAAGGCCAGGACATTGGTGCATT
CGTCGCTGAACAGAAGGTGGAGTATACCCTGGGAGAGGAGTCGGAAGCCCCTGGCCAGAGGGCACTCCCC
TCCGAGGAGCTGAACAGGCAGCTGGAGAAGCTGCTGAAGGAGGGCAGCAGTAACCAGCGGGTGTTCGACT
GGATAGAGGCCAACCTGAGTGAGCAGCAGATAGTATCCAACACGTTAGTTCGAGCCCTCATGACGGCTGT
CTGCTATTCTGCAATTATTTTTGAGACTCCCCTCCGAGTGGACGTTGCAGTGCTGAAAGCGCGAGCGAAG
CTGCTGCAGAAATACCTGTGTGACGAGCAGAAGGAGCTACAGGCGCTCTACGCCCTCCAGGCCCTTGTAG
TGACCTTAGAACAGCCTCCCAACCTGCTGCGGATGTTCTTTGACGCACTGTATGACGAGGACGTGGTGAA
GGAGGATGCCTTCTACAGTTGGGAGAGTAGCAAGGACCCCGCTGAGCAGCAGGGCAAGGGTGTGGCCCTT
AAATCTGTCACAGCCTTCTTCAAGTGGCTCCGTGAAGCAGAGGAGGAGTCTGACCACAACTGAAAGCTTC
GAATTCTGCAGTCGACGGTACCGCGGGCCCGGGATCCACCGGATCTAGATAACTGATCATAATCAGCCAT
ACCACATTTGTAGAGGTTTTACTTGCTTTAAAAAACCTCCCACACCTCCCCCTGAACCTGAAACATAAAA
TGAATGCAATTGTTGTTGTTAACTTGTTTATTGCAGCTTATAATGGTTACAAATAAAGCAATAGCATCAC
AAATTTCACAAATAAAGCATTTTTTTCACTGCATTCTAGTTGTGGTTTGTCCAAACTCATCAATGTATCT
TAACGCGTAAATTGTAAGCGTTAATATTTTGTTAAAATTCGCGTTAAATTTTTGTTAAATCAGCTCATTT
TTTAACCAATAGGCCGAAATCGGCAAAATCCCTTATAAATCAAAAGAATAGACCGAGATAGGGT
[37 nt withheld, positions 6645-6681]
AAAGAACGTGGACTCCAACGTCAAAGG
[49 nt withheld, positions 6709-6757]
T
[91 nt withheld, positions 6759-6849]
G
[124 nt withheld, positions 6851-6974]
CAGGTGGCACTTTTCGGGGAAATGTGCGCGGAACCCCTATTTGTTTATTTTTCTAAATACATTCAAATAT
GTATCCGCTCATGAGACAATAACCCTGATAAATGCTTCAATAATATTGAAAAAGGAAGAGTCCTGAGGCG
GAAAGAACCAGCTGTGGAATGTGTGTCAGTTAGGGTGTGGAAAGTCCCCAGGCTCCCCAGCAGGCAGAAG
TATGCAAAGCATGCATCTCAATTAGTCAGCAACCAGGTGTGGAAAGTCCCCAGGCTCCCCAGCAGGCAGA
AGTATGCAAAGCATGCATCTCAATTAGTCAGCAACCATAGTCCCGCCCCTAACTCCGCCCATCCCGCCCC
TAACTCCGCCCAGTTCCGCCCATTCTCCGCCCCATGGCTGACTAATTTTTTTTATTTATGCAGAGGCCGA
GGCCGCCTCGGCCTCTGAGCTATTCCAGAAGTAGTGAGGAGGCTTTTTTGGAGGCCTAGGCTTTTGCAAA
GATCGATCAAGAGACAGGATGAGGATCGTTTCGCATGATTGAACAAGATGGATTGCACGCAGGTTCTCCG
GCCGCTTGGGTGGAGAGGCTATTCGGCTATGACTGGGCACAACAGACAATCGGCTGCTCTGATGCCGCCG
TGTTCCGGCTGTCAGCGCAGGGGCGCCCGGTTCTTTTTGTCAAGACCGACCTGTCCGGTGCCCTGAATGA
ACTGCAAGACGAGGCAGCGCGGCTATCGTGGCTGGCCACGACGGGCGTTCCTTGCGCAGCTGTGCTCGAC
GTTGTCACTGAAGCGGGAAGGGACTGGCTGCTATTGGGCGAAGTGCCGGGGCAGGATCTCCTGTCATCTC
ACCTTGCTCCTGCCGAGAAAGTATCCATCATGGCTGATGCAATGCGGCGGCTGCATACGCTTGATCCGGC
TACCTGCCCATTCGACCACCAAGCGAAACATCGCATCGAGCGAGCACGTACTCGGATGGAAGCCGGTCTT
GTCGATCAGGATGATCTGGACGAAGAGCATCAGGGGCTCGCGCCAGCCGAACTGTTCGCCAGGCTCAAGG
CGAGCATGCCCGACGGCGAGGATCTCGTCGTGACCCATGGCGATGCCTGCTTGCCGAATATCATGGTGGA
AAATGGCCGCTTTTCTGGATTCATCGACTGTGGCCGGCTGGGTGTGGCGGACCGCTATCAGGACATAGCG
TTGGCTACCCGTGATATTGCTGAAGAGCTTGGCGGCGAATGGGCTGACCGCTTCCTCGTGCTTTACGGTA
TCGCCGCTCCCGATTCGCAGCGCATCGCCTTCTATCGCCTTCTTGACGAGTTCTTCTGAGCGGGACTCTG
GGGTTCGAAATGACCGACCAAGCGACGCCCAACCTGCCATCACGAGATTTCGATTCCACCGCCGCCTTCT
ATGAAAGGTTGGGCTTCGGAATCGTTTTCCGGGACGCCGGCTGGATGATCCTCCAGCGCGGGGATCTCAT
GCTGGAGTTCTTCGCCCACCCTAGGGGGAGGCTAACTGAAACACGGAAGGAGACAATACCGGAAGGAACC
CGCGCTATGACGGCAATAAAAAGACAGAATAAAACGCACGGTGTTGGGTCGTTTGTTCATAAACGCGGGG
TTCGGTCCCAGGGCTGGCACTCTGTCGATACCCCACCGAGACCCCATTGGGGCCAATACGCCCGCGTTTC
TTCCTTTTCCCCACCCCACCCCCCAAGTTCGGGTGAAGGCCCAGGGCTCGCAGCCAACGTCGGGGCGGCA
GGCCCTGCCATAGCCTCAGGTTACTCATATATACTTTAGATTGATTTAAAACTTCATTTTTAATTTAAAA
GGATCTAGGTGAAGATCCTTTTTGATAATCTCATGACCAAAATCCCTTAACGTGAGTTTTCGTTCCACTG
AGCGTCAGACCCCGTAGAAAAGATCAAAGGATCTTCTTGAGATCCTTTTTTTCTGCGCGTAATCTGCTGC
TTGCAAACAAAAAAACCACCGCTACCAGCGGTGGTTTGTTTGCCGGATCAAGAGCTACCAACTCTTTTTC
CGAAGGTAACTGGCTTCAGCAGAGCGCAGATACCAAATACTGTCCTTCTAGTGTAGCCGTAGTTAGGCCA
CCACTTCAAGAACTCTGTAGCACCGCCTACATACCTCGCTCTGCTAATCCTGTTACCAGTGGCTGCTGCC
AGTGGCGATAAGTCGTGTCTTACCGGGTTGGACTCAAGACGATAGTTACCGGATAAGGCGCAGCGGTCGG
GCTGAACGGGGGGTTCGTGCACACAGCCCAGCTTGGAGCGAACGACCTACACCGAACTGAGATACCTACA
GCGTGAGCTATGAGAAAGCGCCACGCTTCCCGAAGGGAGAAAGGCGGACAGGTATCCGGTAAGCGGCAGG
GTCGGAACAGGAGAGCGCACGAGGGAGCTTCCAGGGGGAAACGCCTGGTATCTTTATAGTCCTGTCGGGT
TTCGCCACCTCTGACTTGAGCGTCGATTTTTGTGATGCTCGTCAGGGGGGCGGAGCCTATGGAAAAACGC
CAGCAACGCGGCCTTTTTACGGTTCCTGGCCTTTTGCTGGCCTTTTGCTCACATGTTCTTTCCTGCGTTA
TCCCCTGATTCTGTGGATAACCGTATTACCGCCATGCAT
Features (pLannotate 1.2.2; 18 found; start..end, strand, type, name):
     61..364     +  enhancer       CMV enhancer: human cytomegalovirus immediate early enhancer
    365..568     +  promoter       CMV promoter: human cytomegalovirus (CMV) immediate early promoter
    564..597     +  LTR            5' LTR (truncated) (fragment): truncated 5' long terminal repeat (LTR) from HIV-1
    613..631     +  promoter       T7 promoter: promoter for bacteriophage T7 RNA polymerase
    665..1381    +  CDS            EGFP: EGFP is a basic (constitutively fluorescent) green fluorescent protein published in 1996, derived from Aequorea victoria. It is reported to be a rapidly-maturing weak dimer with moderate acid sensitivity.
   1382..1402    +  misc_feature   MCS (fragment): multiple cloning site
   1403..6220    +  CDS            EIF4G1: IF4G1_HUMAN - Also known as EIF4F, EIF4G, EIF4GI. Experimental evidence at protein level: Swiss-Prot protein existence level 1. Component of the protein complex eIF4F, which is involved in the recognition of the mRNA cap, ATP-dependent unwinding of 5'-terminal secondary structure and recruitment of mRNA to the ribosome. As a member of the eIF4F complex, required for endoplasmic reticulum stress- induced ATF4 mRNA translation (PubMed:29062139). From Homo sapiens (Human).
   6224..6267    +  misc_feature   MCS (fragment): multiple cloning site
   6284..6368    +  CDS            large T antigen (fragment): large T antigen from SV40 (simian virus 40)
   6391..6512    +  polyA_signal   SV40 poly(A) signal: SV40 polyadenylation signal
   6546..6974    -  rep_origin     f1 ori (sequence partly withheld): f1 bacteriophage origin of replication; arrow indicates direction of (+) strand synthesis
   7001..7105    +  promoter       AmpR promoter: bla
   7107..7464    +  promoter       SV40 promoter: SV40 enhancer and early promoter
   7499..8293    +  CDS            NeoR/KanR: aminoglycoside phosphotransferase from Tn5; aph(3')-II (or nptII); confers resistance to neomycin, kanamycin, and G418 (Geneticin®)
   8314..8466    +  CDS            ble (fragment): BLE_KLEPN - Experimental evidence at protein level: Swiss-Prot protein existence level 1. Binding protein with a strong affinity to the bleomycin family of antibiotics. Binds to CL990; an antimitotic-antibiotic compound. From Klebsiella pneumoniae.
   8525..8572    +  polyA_signal   HSV TK poly(A) signal: herpes simplex virus thymidine kinase polyadenylation signal (Cole and Stacy, 1985)
   8663..8679    -  polyA_signal   bGH poly(A) signal (fragment): bovine growth hormone polyadenylation signal
   8901..9489    +  rep_origin     ori: high-copy-number ColE1/pMB1/pBR322/pUC origin of replication
