[The description below was written by a language model from this plasmid's Addgene catalogue record and pLannotate feature annotations shown in this document.]
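Description:
pT7-EGFP-C1-HseIF4G1-LIVVtoAAAA_AD is a 9.6 kb mammalian expression plasmid encoding human eIF4G1 fused to the C-terminus of EGFP. The catalogue lists the backbone as unknown, but the name and feature layout are consistent with an EGFP-C1-type vector that has had a T7 promoter added. It replicates in E. coli from a high-copy ColE1/pUC origin and also carries an f1 origin. A single NeoR/KanR gene is driven by tandem bacterial (bla) and SV40 early promoters and terminated by an HSV TK polyadenylation signal. This gene gives kanamycin selection in bacteria and would allow G418 selection in mammalian cells.

The expression cassette consists of the CMV immediate-early enhancer and promoter, a T7 promoter just upstream of the coding region, EGFP, a short polylinker remnant, the EIF4G1 open reading frame of about 4.8 kb, and an SV40 poly(A) signal. The CMV elements drive expression in transfected mammalian cells, while the T7 promoter could support in vitro transcription or T7 polymerase-based expression. Several short annotated fragments (HIV-1 LTR, SV40 large T antigen, ble, bGH poly(A)) are probably incidental sequence matches or vector remnants rather than functional parts.

As the name indicates, the insert carries a LIVV-to-AAAA substitution, four hydrophobic residues changed to alanine, although the record does not give their positions. The record also notes one non-silent difference, M432V, a natural isoform variant relative to the reference transcript. The associated publication concerns structures of eIF4E–eIF4G complexes and an extended binding interface, so this mutant was presumably made to test the contribution of these residues to eIF4E binding, with the EGFP tag available for detection or pulldown. The sequence is depositor-supplied and may be theoretical.
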