Addgene plasmid #148521: pT7-EGFP-C1-HseIF4G1-LIVVtoAAAA_AD
Purpose: Mammalian Expression of HseIF4G1-LIVVtoAAAA
Depositing lab: Elisa Izaurralde. Depositing organization: Max Planck Institute for Developmental Biology. Publication: The Structures of eIF4E-eIF4G Complexes Reveal an Extended Interface to Regulate Translation Initiation. Gruner S, Peter D, Weber R, Wohlbold L, Chung MY, Weichenrieder O, Valkov E, Igreja C, Izaurralde E. Mol Cell. 2016 Nov 3;64(3):467-479. doi: 10.1016/j.molcel.2016.09.020. Epub 2016 Oct 20. PubMed 27773676.
Backbone
  Vector backbone: Unknown
  Vector type: Mammalian Expression
Growth in bacteria
  Bacterial resistance: Kanamycin, 50 μg/mL
  Growth temperature: 37°C
  Growth strain: DH5alpha
  Copy number: High Copy
Gene/Insert
  Gene/Insert name: HseIF4G1-LIVVtoAAAA
  Species: H. sapiens (human)
  Mutation: one non silent mutation M432V (natural variant isosform 9 Q04637) compared to the sequence for the variation 6 given by NCBI: NM_001194946.1.
  Entrez Gene: EIF4G1 (a.k.a. EIF-4G1, EIF4F, EIF4G, EIF4GI, P220, PARK18)
  Cloning method: Unknown
Terms and licenses: Academic/Nonprofit Terms; Industry Terms: Not Available to Industry
Depositor comments: Plasmids from this collection were made available to the research community and donated after the lab closed. Please note that the sequence provided by the depositing laboratory may be theoretical/predicted or based on Sanger sequencing results. There may be discrepancies between sequencing results obtained by Addgene and the depositor sequence. If an Addgene verified sequence is not available, please contact before placing your order to request that our lab fully sequence the plasmid.
How to cite: pT7-EGFP-C1-HseIF4G1-LIVVtoAAAA_AD was a gift from Elisa Izaurralde (Addgene plasmid # 148521 ; http://n2t.net/addgene:148521 ; RRID:Addgene_148521)
